>Addgene plasmid #160085 | pTXB1-TP2 | depositor full sequence | sequence record 310017 | pTXB1-TP2 sequence 8868 bps
ATACACTCCGCTATCGCTACGTGACTGGGTCATGGCTGCGCCCCGACACCCGCCAACACCCGCTGACGCG
CCCTGACGGGCTTGTCTGCTCCCGGCATCCGCTTACAGACAAGCTGTGACCGTCTCCGGGAGCTGCATGT
GTCAGAGGTTTTCACCGTCATCACCGAAACGCGCGAGGCAGCTGCGGTAAAGCTCATCAGCGTGGTCGTG
CAGCGATTCACAGATGTCTGCCTGTTCATCCGCGTCCAGCTCGTTGAGTTTCTCCAGAAGCGTTAATGTC
TGGCTTCTGATAAAGCGGGCCATGTTAAGGGCGGTTTTTTCCTGTTTGGTCACTGATGCCTCCGTGTAAG
GGGGATTTCTGTTCATGGGGGTAATGATACCGATGAAACGAGAGAGGATGCTCACGATACGGGTTACTGA
TGATGAACATGCCCGGTTACTGGAACGTTGTGAGGGTAAACAACTGGCGGTATGGATGCGGCGGGACCAG
AGAAAAATCACTCAGGGTCAATGCCAGCCGAACGCCAGCAAGACGTAGCCCAGCGCGTCGGCCGCCATGC
CGGCGATAATGGCCTGCTTCTCGCCGAAACGTTTGGTGGCGGGACCAGTGACGAAGGCTTGAGCGAGGGC
GTGCAAGATTCCGAATACCGCAAGCGACAGGCCGATCATCGTCGCGCTCCAGCGAAAGCGGTCCTCGCCG
AAAATGACCCAGAGCGCTGCCGGCACCTGTCCTACGAGTTGCATGATAAAGAAGACAGTCATAAGTGCGG
CGACGATAGTCATGCCCCGCGCCCACCGGAAGGAGCTGACTGGGTTGAAGGCTCTCAAGGGCATCGGTCG
AGATCCCGGTGCCTAATGAGTGAGCTAACTTACATTAATTGCGTTGCGCTCACTGCCCGCTTTCCAGTCG
GGAAACCTGTCGTGCCAGCTGCATTAATGAATCGGCCAACGCGCGGGGAGAGGCGGTTTGCGTATTGGGC
GCCAGGGTGGTTTTTCTTTTCACCAGTGAGACGGGCAACAGCTGATTGCCCTTCACCGCCTGGCCCTGAG
AGAGTTGCAGCAAGCGGTCCACGCTGGTTTGCCCCAGCAGGCGAAAATCCTGTTTGATGGTGGTTAACGG
CGGGATATAACATGAGCTGTCTTCGGTATCGTCGTATCCCACTACCGAGATATCCGCACCAACGCGCAGC
CCGGACTCGGTAATGGCGCGCATTGCGCCCAGCGCCATCTGATCGTTGGCAACCAGCATCGCAGTGGGAA
CGATGCCCTCATTCAGCATTTGCATGGTTTGTTGAAAACCGGACATGGCACTCCAGTCGCCTTCCCGTTC
CGCTATCGGCTGAATTTGATTGCGAGTGAGATATTTATGCCAGCCAGCCAGACGCAGACGCGCCGAGACA
GAACTTAATGGGCCCGCTAACAGCGCGATTTGCTGGTGACCCAATGCGACCAGATGCTCCACGCCCAGTC
GCGTACCGTCTTCATGGGAGAAAATAATACTGTTGATGGGTGTCTGGTCAGAGACATCAAGAAATAACGC
CGGAACATTAGTGCAGGCAGCTTCCACAGCAATGGCATCCTGGTCATCCAGCGGATAGTTAATGATCAGC
CCACTGACGCGTTGCGCGAGAAGATTGTGCACCGCCGCTTTACAGGCTTCGACGCCGCTTCGTTCTACCA
TCGACACCACCACGCTGGCACCCAGTTGATCGGCGCGAGATTTAATCGCCGCGACAATTTGCGACGGCGC
GTGCAGGGCCAGACTGGAGGTGGCAACGCCAATCAGCAACGACTGTTTGCCCGCCAGTTGTTGTGCCACG
CGGTTGGGAATGTAATTCAGCTCCGCCATCGCCGCTTCCACTTTTTCCCGCGTTTTCGCAGAAACGTGGC
TGGCCTGGTTCACCACGCGGGAAACGGTCTGATAAGAGACACCGGCATACTCTGCGACATCGTATAACGT
TACTGGTTTCACATTCACCACCCTGAATTGACTCTCTTCCGGGCGCTATCATGCCATACCGCGAAAGGTT
TTGCGCCATTCGATGGTGTCCGGGATCTCGACGCTCTCCCTTATGCGACTCCTGCATTAGGAAGCAGCCC
AGTAGTAGGTTGAGGCCGTTGAGCACCGCCGCCGCAAGGAATGGTGCATGCCGGCATGCCGCCCTTTCGT
CTTCAAGAATTAATTCCCAATTCCCCAGGCATCAAATAAAACGAAAGGCTCAGTCGAAAGACTGGGCCTT
TCGTTTTATCTGTTGTTTGTCGGTGAACGCTCTCCTGAGTAGGACAAATCCGCCGGGAGCGGATTTGAAC
GTTGCGAAGCAACGGCCCGGAGGGTGGCGGGCAGGACGCCCGCCATAAACTGCCAGGAATTAATTCCCCA
GGCATCAAATAAAACGAAAGGCTCAGTCGAAAGACTGGGCCTTTCGTTTTATCTGTTGTTTGTCGGTGAA
CGCTCTCCTGAGTAGGACAAATCCGCCGGGAGCGGATTTGAACGTTGCGAAGCAACGGCCCGGAGGGTGG
CGGGCAGGACGCCCGCCATAAACTGCCAGGAATTAATTCCCCAGGCATCAAATAAAACGAAAGGCTCAGT
CGAAAGACTGGGCCTTTCGTTTTATCTGTTGTTTGTCGGTGAACGCTCTCCTGAGTAGGACAAATCCGCC
GGGAGCGGATTTGAACGTTGCGAAGCAACGGCCCGGAGGGTGGCGGGCAGGACGCCCGCCATAAACTGCC
AGGAATTAATTCCCCAGGCATCAAATAAAACGAAAGGCTCAGTCGAAAGACTGGGCCTTTCGTTTTATCT
GTTGTTTGTCGGTGAACGCTCTCCTGAGTAGGACAAATCCGCCGGGAGCGGATTTGAACGTTGCGAAGCA
ACGGCCCGGAGGGTGGCGGGCAGGACGCCCGCCATAAACTGCCAGGAATTAATTCCCCAGGCATCAAATA
AAACGAAAGGCTCAGTCGAAAGACTGGGCCTTTCGTTTTATCTGTTGTTTGTCGGTGAACGCTCTCCTGA
GTAGGACAAATCCGCCGGGAGCGGATTTGAACGTTGCGAAGCAACGGCCCGGAGGGTGGCGGGCAGGACG
CCCGCCATAAACTGCCAGGAATTGGGGATCGGAATTAATTCCCGGTTTAAACCGGGGATCTCGATCCCGC
GAAATTAATACGACTCACTATAGGGGAATTGTGAGCGGATAACAATTCCCCTCTAGAAATAATTTTGTTA
ACTTTAAGAAGGAGATATACATATGATTACCAGTGCACTGCATCGTGCGGCGGATTGGGCGAAAAGCGTG
TTTTCTAGTGCTGCGCTGGGTGATCCGCGTCGTACCGCGCGTCTGGTGAATGTTGCGGCGCAACTGGCCA
AATATAGCGGCAAAAGCATTACCATTAGCAGCGAAGGCAGCAAAGCCATGCAGGAAGGCGCGTATCGTTT
TATTCGTAATCCGAACGTGAGCGCGGAAGCGATTCGTAAAGCGGGTGCCATGCAGACCGTGAAACTGGCC
CAGGAATTTCCGGAACTGCTGGCAATTGAAGATACCACCTCTCTGAGCTATCGTCATCAGGTGGCGGAAG
AACTGGGCAAACTGGGTAGCATTCAGGATAAAAGCCGTGGTTGGTGGGTGCATAGCGTGCTGCTGCTGGA
AGCGACCACCTTTCGTACCGTGGGCCTGCTGCATCAAGAATGGTGGATGCGTCCGGATGATCCGGCGGAT
GCGGATGAAAAAGAAAGCGGCAAATGGCTGGCCGCTGCTGCAACTTCGCGTCTGAGAATGGGCAGCATGA
TGAGCAACGTGATTGCGGTGTGCGATCGTGAAGCGGATATTCATGCGTATCTGCAAGATAAACTGGCCCA
TAACGAACGTTTTGTGGTGCGTAGCAAACATCCGCGTAAAGATGTGGAAAGCGGCCTGTATCTGTATGAT
CACCTGAAAAACCAGCCGGAACTGGGCGGCTATCAGATTAGCATTCCGCAGAAAGGCGTGGTGGATAAAC
GTGGCAAACGTAAAAACCGTCCGGCGCGTAAAGCGAGCCTGAGCCTGCGTAGCGGCCGTATTACCCTGAA
ACAGGGCAACATTACCCTGAACGCGGTGCTGGCCGAAGAAATTAATCCGCCGAAAGGCGAAACCCCGCTG
AAATGGCTGCTGCTGACCAGCGAGCCGGTGGAAAGTCTGGCCCAAGCGCTGCGTGTGATTGATATTTATA
CCCATCGTTGGCGCATTGAAGAATTTCACAAAGCGTGGAAAACGGGTGCGGGTGCGGAACGTCAGCGTAT
GGAAGAACCGGATAACCTGGAACGTATGGTGAGCATTCTGAGCTTTGTGGCGGTGCGTCTGCTGCAACTG
CGTGAATCTTTTACTCCGCCGCAAGCACTGCGTGCGCAGGGCCTGCTGAAAGAAGCGGAACACGTTGAAA
GCCAGAGCGCGGAAACCGTGCTGACCCCGGATGAATGCCAACTGCTGGGCTATCTGGATAAAGGCAAACG
CAAACGCAAAGAAAAAGCGGGCAGCCTGCAATGGGCGTATATGGCGATTGCGCGTCTGGGCGGCTTTATG
GATAGCAAACGTACCGGCATTGCGAGCTGGGGTGCGCTGTGGGAAGGTTGGGAAGCGCTGCAAAGCAAAC
TGGATGGCTTTCTGGCCGCGAAAGACCTGATGGCGCAGGGCATTAAAATCCCAGCTCCAGCTCCAGGAAA
GTCTTACCCAACTGTGAGTGCTGATTACCAGGACGCCGTTGAGAAGGCGAAGAAGAAGCTCAGAGGCTTC
ATCGCTGAGAAGAGATGCGCTCCTCTAATGCTCCGTTTGGCATTCCACTCTGCTGGAACCTTTGACAAGG
GCACGAAGACCGGTGGACCCTTCGGAACCATCAAGCACCCTGCCGAACTGGCTCACAGCGCTAACAACGG
TCTTGACATCGCTGTTAGGCTTTTGGAGCCACTCAAGGCGGAGTTCCCTATTTTGAGCTACGCCGATTTC
TACCAGTTGGCTGGCGTTGTTGCCGTTGAGGTCACGGGTGGACCTAAGGTTCCATTCCACCCTGGAAGAG
AGGACAAGCCTGAGCCACCACCAGAGGGTCGCTTGCCCGATCCCACTAAGGGTTCTGACCATTTGAGAGA
TGTGTTTGGCAAAGCTATGGGGCTTACTGACCAAGATATCGTTGCTCTATCTGGGGGTCACACTATTGGA
GCTGCACACAAGGAGCGTTCTGGATTTGAGGGTCCCTGGACCTCTAATCCTCTTATTTTCGACAACTCAT
ACTTCACGGAGTTGTTGAGTGGTGAGAAGGAAGGTCTCCTTCAGCTACCTTCTGACAAGGCTCTTTTGTC
TGACCCTGTATTCCGCCCTCTCGTTGACAAATATGCAGCGGACGAAGATGCCTTCTTTGCTGATTACGCT
GAGGCTCACCAAAAGCTTTCCGAGCTTGGGTTTGCTGATGCCGATTACAAGGATGACGACGATAAGTGCA
TCACGGGAGATGCACTAGTTGCCCTACCCGAGGGCGAGTCGGTACGCATCGCCGACATCGTGCCGGGTGC
GCGGCCCAACAGTGACAACGCCATCGACCTGAAAGTCCTTGACCGGCATGGCAATCCCGTGCTCGCCGAC
CGGCTGTTCCACTCCGGCGAGCATCCGGTGTACACGGTGCGTACGGTCGAAGGTCTGCGTGTGACGGGCA
CCGCGAACCACCCGTTGTTGTGTTTGGTCGACGTCGCCGGGGTGCCGACCCTGCTGTGGAAGCTGATCGA
CGAAATCAAGCCGGGCGATTACGCGGTGATTCAACGCAGCGCATTCAGCGTCGACTGTGCAGGTTTTGCC
CGCGGGAAACCCGAATTTGCGCCCACAACCTACACAGTCGGCGTCCCTGGACTGGTGCGTTTCTTGGAAG
CACACCACCGAGACCCGGACGCCCAAGCTATCGCCGACGAGCTGACCGACGGGCGGTTCTACTACGCGAA
AGTCGCCAGTGTCACCGACGCCGGCGTGCAGCCGGTGTATAGCCTTCGTGTCGACACGGCAGACCACGCG
TTTATCACGAACGGGTTCGTCAGCCACGCTACTGGCCTCACCGGTCTGAACTCAGGCCTCACGACAAATC
CTGGTGTATCCGCTTGGCAGGTCAACACAGCTTATACTGCGGGACAATTGGTCACATATAACGGCAAGAC
GTATAAATGTTTGCAGCCCCACACCTCCTTGGCAGGATGGGAACCATCCAACGTTCCTGCCTTGTGGCAG
CTTCAATGACTGCAGGAAGGGGATCCGGCTGCTAACAAAGCCCGAAAGGAAGCTGAGTTGGCTGCTGCCA
CCGCTGAGCAATAACTAGCATAACCCCTTGGGGCCTCTAAACGGGTCTTGAGGGGTTTTTTGCTGAAAGG
AGGAACTATATCCGGATAACTACGTCAGGTGGCACTTTTCGGGGAAATGTGCGCGGAACCCCTATTTGTT
TATTTTTCTAAATACATTCAAATATGTATCCGCTCATGAGACAATAACCCTGATAAATGCTTCAATAATA
TTGAAAAAGGAAGAGTATGAGTATTCAACATTTCCGTGTCGCCCTTATTCCCTTTTTTGCGGCATTTTGC
CTTCCTGTTTTTGCTCACCCAGAAACGCTGGTGAAAGTAAAAGATGCTGAAGATCAGTTGGGTGCACGAG
TGGGTTACATCGAACTGGATCTCAACAGCGGTAAGATCCTTGAGAGTTTTCGCCCCGAAGAACGTTTCCC
AATGATGAGCACTTTTAAAGTTCTGCTATGTGGCGCGGTATTATCCCGTGTTGACGCCGGGCAAGAGCAA
CTCGGTCGCCGCATACACTATTCTCAGAATGACTTGGTTGAGTACTCACCAGTCACAGAAAAGCATCTTA
CGGATGGCATGACAGTAAGAGAATTATGCAGTGCTGCCATAACCATGAGTGATAACACTGCGGCCAACTT
ACTTCTGACAACGATCGGAGGACCGAAGGAGCTAACCGCTTTTTTGCACAACATGGGGGATCATGTAACT
CGCCTTGATCGTTGGGAACCGGAGCTGAATGAAGCCATACCAAACGACGAGCGTGACACCACGATGCCTG
TAGCAATGGCAACAACGTTGCGCAAACTATTAACTGGCGAACTACTTACTCTAGCTTCCCGGCAACAATT
AATAGACTGGATGGAGGCGGATAAAGTTGCAGGACCACTTCTGCGCTCGGCCCTTCCGGCTGGCTGGTTT
ATTGCTGATAAATCTGGAGCCGGTGAGCGTGGGTCTCGCGGTATCATTGCAGCACTGGGGCCAGATGGTA
AGCCCTCCCGTATCGTAGTTATCTACACGACGGGGAGTCAGGCAACTATGGATGAACGAAATAGACAGAT
CGCTGAGATAGGTGCCTCACTGATTAAGCATTGGTAACTGTCAGACCAAGTTTACTCATATATACTTTAG
ATTGATT
[38 nt withheld, positions 7428-7465]
A
[37 nt withheld, positions 7467-7503]
ATTTTGTTAAAATTCGCGTTAAATTTTTGTTAAATCAGCTCATTTTTTAACCAATAGGCCGAAATCGGCA
AAATCCCTTATAAATCAAAAGAATAGCCCGAGATAGGGT
[37 nt withheld, positions 7613-7649]
AAAGAACGTGGACTCCAACGTCAAAGG
[141 nt withheld, positions 7677-7817]
G
[125 nt withheld, positions 7819-7943]
AAAGGATCTAGGTGAAGATCCTTTTTGATAATCTCATGACCAAAATCCCTTAACGTGAGTTTTCGTTCCA
CTGAGCGTCAGACCCCGTAGAAAAGATCAAAGGATCTTCTTGAGATCCTTTTTTTCTGCGCGTAATCTGC
TGCTTGCAAACAAAAAAACCACCGCTACCAGCGGTGGTTTGTTTGCCGGATCAAGAGCTACCAACTCTTT
TTCCGAAGGTAACTGGCTTCAGCAGAGCGCAGATACCAAATACTGTCCTTCTAGTGTAGCCGTAGTTAGG
CCACCACTTCAAGAACTCTGTAGCACCGCCTACATACCTCGCTCTGCTAATCCTGTTACCAGTGGCTGCT
GCCAGTGGCGATAAGTCGTGTCTTACCGGGTTGGACTCAAGACGATAGTTACCGGATAAGGCGCAGCGGT
CGGGCTGAACGGGGGGTTCGTGCACACAGCCCAGCTTGGAGCGAACGACCTACACCGAACTGAGATACCT
ACAGCGTGAGCTATGAGAAAGCGCCACGCTTCCCGAAGGGAGAAAGGCGGACAGGTATCCGGTAAGCGGC
AGGGTCGGAACAGGAGAGCGCACGAGGGAGCTTCCAGGGGGAAACGCCTGGTATCTTTATAGTCCTGTCG
GGTTTCGCCACCTCTGACTTGAGCGTCGATTTTTGTGATGCTCGTCAGGGGGGCGGAGCCTATGGAAAAA
CGCCAGCAACGCGGCCTTTTTACGGTTCCTGGCCTTTTGCTGGCCTTTTGCTCACATGTTCTTTCCTGCG
TTATCCCCTGATTCTGTGGATAACCGTATTACCGCCTTTGAGTGAGCTGATACCGCTCGCCGCAGCCGAA
CGACCGAGCGCAGCGAGTCAGTGAGCGAGGAAGCTATGGTGCACTCTCAGTACAATCTGCTCTGATGCCG
CATAGTTAAGCCAGT
Features (pLannotate 1.2.2; 27 found; start..end, strand, type, name):
    142..333     -  CDS            rop: Rop protein, which maintains plasmids at low copy number; rop
    374..484     +  CDS            mbeC (fragment): MBEC_ECOLX - Experimental evidence at protein level: Swiss-Prot protein existence level 1. Required for efficient mobilization of ColE1 plasmid and is thus essential to promote the specific transfer of the plasmid during conjugation. Probably functions by inducing DNA bending, helping the MbeA relaxase to melt the DNA around the nic site and cleave the phosphodiester bond. Binds specifically double-stranded DNA (dsDNA) containing the ColE1 oriT but does not recognize the inverted repeat (IR). From Escherichia coli.
    519..841     -  CDS            TcR (fragment): tetracycline efflux protein; tet; confers resistance to tetracycline
    856..877     -  protein_bind   CAP binding site: CAP binding activates transcription in the presence of cAMP. E. coli catabolite activator protein
    890..1972    -  CDS            lacI: lac repressor; lacI; The lac repressor binds to the lac operator to inhibit transcription in E. coli. This inhibition can be relieved by adding lactose or isopropyl-β-D-thiogalactopyranoside (IPTG).
   1973..2050    -  promoter       lacI promoter: lacI
   2058..2151    -  CDS            TcR (fragment): tetracycline efflux protein; tet; confers resistance to tetracycline
   2203..2289    +  terminator     rrnB T1 terminator: Escherichia coli rrnB; transcription terminator T1 from the E. coli rrnB gene
   2386..2472    +  terminator     rrnB T1 terminator: Escherichia coli rrnB; transcription terminator T1 from the E. coli rrnB gene
   2569..2655    +  terminator     rrnB T1 terminator: Escherichia coli rrnB; transcription terminator T1 from the E. coli rrnB gene
   2752..2838    +  terminator     rrnB T1 terminator: Escherichia coli rrnB; transcription terminator T1 from the E. coli rrnB gene
   2935..3021    +  terminator     rrnB T1 terminator: Escherichia coli rrnB; transcription terminator T1 from the E. coli rrnB gene
   3156..3174    +  promoter       T7 promoter: promoter for bacteriophage T7 RNA polymerase
   3175..3199    +  protein_bind   lac operator: The lac repressor binds to the lac operator to inhibit transcription in E. coli. This inhibition can be relieved by adding lactose or isopropyl-β-D-thiogalactopyranoside (IPTG). lac repressor encoded by lacI
   3218..3235    +  RBS            RBS (fragment): efficient ribosome binding site from bacteriophage T7 gene 10 (Olins and Rangwala, 1989)
   3243..4670    +  CDS            Tn5 transposase: transposase from the bacterial Tn5 transposon (Reznikoff, 1993)
   4686..5432    +  CDS            APEX2: soybean ascorbate peroxidase, engineered to serve as a monomeric tag for electron microscopy and live-cell proteomics (Lam et al., 2015) more active than the original APEX due to the A134P mutation
   5432..5456    +  CDS            3xFLAG (fragment): three tandem FLAG® epitope tags
   5457..6050    +  CDS            Mxe GyrA intein: modified GyrA intein (Southworth et al., 1999); Mycobacterium xenopi gyrA; N-terminal cleavage of this intein can be induced by thiols.
   6081..6236    +  CDS            CBD: chitin binding domain from chitinase A1 (Watanabe et al., 1994); Bacillus circulans chiA
   6258..6307    +  CDS            SET1 (fragment): solubility-enhancement tag derived from T7 phage gene 10B
   6315..6362    +  terminator     T7 terminator: transcription terminator for bacteriophage T7 RNA polymerase
   6422..6526    +  promoter       AmpR promoter: bla
   6527..7387    +  CDS            AmpR: β-lactamase; bla; confers resistance to ampicillin, carbenicillin, and related antibiotics
   7429..7942    -  rep_origin     M13 ori (sequence partly withheld): M13 bacteriophage origin of replication; arrow indicates direction of (+) strand synthesis
   8053..8641    +  rep_origin     ori: high-copy-number ColE1/pMB1/pBR322/pUC origin of replication
   8818..40      -  misc_feature   bom (fragment) (across the origin): basis of mobility region from pBR322
