>Addgene plasmid #160085 | pTXB1-TP2 | addgene full sequence | sequence record 313737 | Addgene NGS Result
ATTCACCACCCTGAATTGACTCTCTTCCGGGCGCTATCATGCCATACCGCGAAAGGTTTTGCGCCATTCG
ATGGTGTCCGGGATCTCGACGCTCTCCCTTATGCGACTCCTGCATTAGGAAGCAGCCCAGTAGTAGGTTG
AGGCCGTTGAGCACCGCCGCCGCAAGGAATGGTGCATGCCGGCATGCCGCCCTTTCGTCTTCAAGAATTA
ATTCCCAATTCCCCAGGCATCAAATAAAACGAAAGGCTCAGTCGAAAGACTGGGCCTTTCGTTTTATCTG
TTGTTTGTCGGTGAACGCTCTCCTGAGTAGGACAAATCCGCCGGGAGCGGATTTGAACGTTGCGAAGCAA
CGGCCCGGAGGGTGGCGGGCAGGACGCCCGCCATAAACTGCCAGGAATTAATTCCCCAGGCATCAAATAA
AACGAAAGGCTCAGTCGAAAGACTGGGCCTTTCGTTTTATCTGTTGTTTGTCGGTGAACGCTCTCCTGAG
TAGGACAAATCCGCCGGGAGCGGATTTGAACGTTGCGAAGCAACGGCCCGGAGGGTGGCGGGCAGGACGC
CCGCCATAAACTGCCAGGAATTAATTCCCCAGGCATCAAATAAAACGAAAGGCTCAGTCGAAAGACTGGG
CCTTTCGTTTTATCTGTTGTTTGTCGGTGAACGCTCTCCTGAGTAGGACAAATCCGCCGGGAGCGGATTT
GAACGTTGCGAAGCAACGGCCCGGAGGGTGGCGGGCAGGACGCCCGCCATAAACTGCCAGGAATTAATTC
CCCAGGCATCAAATAAAACGAAAGGCTCAGTCGAAAGACTGGGCCTTTCGTTTTATCTGTTGTTTGTCGG
TGAACGCTCTCCTGAGTAGGACAAATCCGCCGGGAGCGGATTTGAACGTTGCGAAGCAACGGCCCGGAGG
GTGGCGGGCAGGACGCCCGCCATAAACTGCCAGGAATTAATTCCCCAGGCATCAAATAAAACGAAAGGCT
CAGTCGAAAGACTGGGCCTTTCGTTTTATCTGTTGTTTGTCGGTGAACGCTCTCCTGAGTAGGACAAATC
CGCCGGGAGCGGATTTGAACGTTGCGAAGCAACGGCCCGGAGGGTGGCGGGCAGGACGCCCGCCATAAAC
TGCCAGGAATTGGGGATCGGAATTAATTCCCGGTTTAAACCGGGGATCTCGATCCCGCGAAATTAATACG
ACTCACTATAGGGGAATTGTGAGCGGATAACAATTCCCCTCTAGAAATAATTTTGTTAACTTTAAGAAGG
AGATATACATATGATTACCAGTGCACTGCATCGTGCGGCGGATTGGGCGAAAAGCGTGTTTTCTAGTGCT
GCGCTGGGTGATCCGCGTCGTACCGCGCGTCTGGTGAATGTTGCGGCGCAACTGGCCAAATATAGCGGCA
AAAGCATTACCATTAGCAGCGAAGGCAGCAAAGCCATGCAGGAAGGCGCGTATCGTTTTATTCGTAATCC
GAACGTGAGCGCGGAAGCGATTCGTAAAGCGGGTGCCATGCAGACCGTGAAACTGGCCCAGGAATTTCCG
GAACTGCTGGCAATTGAAGATACCACCTCTCTGAGCTATCGTCATCAGGTGGCGGAAGAACTGGGCAAAC
TGGGTAGCATTCAGGATAAAAGCCGTGGTTGGTGGGTGCATAGCGTGCTGCTGCTGGAAGCGACCACCTT
TCGTACCGTGGGCCTGCTGCATCAAGAATGGTGGATGCGTCCGGATGATCCGGCGGATGCGGATGAAAAA
GAAAGCGGCAAATGGCTGGCCGCTGCTGCAACTTCGCGTCTGAGAATGGGCAGCATGATGAGCAACGTGA
TTGCGGTGTGCGATCGTGAAGCGGATATTCATGCGTATCTGCAAGATAAACTGGCCCATAACGAACGTTT
TGTGGTGCGTAGCAAACATCCGCGTAAAGATGTGGAAAGCGGCCTGTATCTGTATGATCACCTGAAAAAC
CAGCCGGAACTGGGCGGCTATCAGATTAGCATTCCGCAGAAAGGCGTGGTGGATAAACGTGGCAAACGTA
AAAACCGTCCGGCGCGTAAAGCGAGCCTGAGCCTGCGTAGCGGCCGTATTACCCTGAAACAGGGCAACAT
TACCCTGAACGCGGTGCTGGCCGAAGAAATTAATCCGCCGAAAGGCGAAACCCCGCTGAAATGGCTGCTG
CTGACCAGCGAGCCGGTGGAAAGTCTGGCCCAAGCGCTGCGTGTGATTGATATTTATACCCATCGTTGGC
GCATTGAAGAATTTCACAAAGCGTGGAAAACGGGTGCGGGTGCGGAACGTCAGCGTATGGAAGAACCGGA
TAACCTGGAACGTATGGTGAGCATTCTGAGCTTTGTGGCGGTGCGTCTGCTGCAACTGCGTGAATCTTTT
ACTCCGCCGCAAGCACTGCGTGCGCAGGGCCTGCTGAAAGAAGCGGAACACGTTGAAAGCCAGAGCGCGG
AAACCGTGCTGACCCCGGATGAATGCCAACTGCTGGGCTATCTGGATAAAGGCAAACGCAAACGCAAAGA
AAAAGCGGGCAGCCTGCAATGGGCGTATATGGCGATTGCGCGTCTGGGCGGCTTTATGGATAGCAAACGT
ACCGGCATTGCGAGCTGGGGTGCGCTGTGGGAAGGTTGGGAAGCGCTGCAAAGCAAACTGGATGGCTTTC
TGGCCGCGAAAGACCTGATGGCGCAGGGCATTAAAATCCCAGCTCCAGCTCCAGGAAAGTCTTACCCAAC
TGTGAGTGCTGATTACCAGGACGCCGTTGAGAAGGCGAAGAAGAAGCTCAGAGGCTTCATCGCTGAGAAG
AGATGCGCTCCTCTAATGCTCCGTTTGGCATTCCACTCTGCTGGAACCTTTGACAAGGGCACGAAGACCG
GTGGACCCTTCGGAACCATCAAGCACCCTGCCGAACTGGCTCACAGCGCTAACAACGGTCTTGACATCGC
TGTTAGGCTTTTGGAGCCACTCAAGGCGGAGTTCCCTATTTTGAGCTACGCCGATTTCTACCAGTTGGCT
GGCGTTGTTGCCGTTGAGGTCACGGGTGGACCTAAGGTTCCATTCCACCCTGGAAGAGAGGACAAGCCTG
AGCCACCACCAGAGGGTCGCTTGCCCGATCCCACTAAGGGTTCTGACCATTTGAGAGATGTGTTTGGCAA
AGCTATGGGGCTTACTGACCAAGATATCGTTGCTCTATCTGGGGGTCACACTATTGGAGCTGCACACAAG
GAGCGTTCTGGATTTGAGGGTCCCTGGACCTCTAATCCTCTTATTTTCGACAACTCATACTTCACGGAGT
TGTTGAGTGGTGAGAAGGAAGGTCTCCTTCAGCTACCTTCTGACAAGGCTCTTTTGTCTGACCCTGTATT
CCGCCCTCTCGTTGACAAATATGCAGCGGACGAAGATGCCTTCTTTGCTGATTACGCTGAGGCTCACCAA
AAGCTTTCCGAGCTTGGGTTTGCTGATGCCGATTACAAGGATGACGACGATAAGTGCATCACGGGAGATG
CACTAGTTGCCCTACCCGAGGGCGAGTCGGTACGCATCGCCGACATCGTGCCGGGTGCGCGGCCCAACAG
TGACAACGCCATCGACCTGAAAGTCCTTGACCGGCATGGCAATCCCGTGCTCGCCGACCGGCTGTTCCAC
TCCGGCGAGCATCCGGTGTACACGGTGCGTACGGTCGAAGGTCTGCGTGTGACGGGCACCGCGAACCACC
CGTTGTTGTGTTTGGTCGACGTCGCCGGGGTGCCGACCCTGCTGTGGAAGCTGATCGACGAAATCAAGCC
GGGCGATTACGCGGTGATTCAACGCAGCGCATTCAGCGTCGACTGTGCAGGTTTTGCCCGCGGGAAACCC
GAATTTGCGCCCACAACCTACACAGTCGGCGTCCCTGGACTGGTGCGTTTCTTGGAAGCACACCACCGAG
ACCCGGACGCCCAAGCTATCGCCGACGAGCTGACCGACGGGCGGTTCTACTACGCGAAAGTCGCCAGTGT
CACCGACGCCGGCGTGCAGCCGGTGTATAGCCTTCGTGTCGACACGGCAGACCACGCGTTTATCACGAAC
GGGTTCGTCAGCCACGCTACTGGCCTCACCGGTCTGAACTCAGGCCTCACGACAAATCCTGGTGTATCCG
CTTGGCAGGTCAACACAGCTTATACTGCGGGACAATTGGTCACATATAACGGCAAGACGTATAAATGTTT
GCAGCCCCACACCTCCTTGGCAGGATGGGAACCATCCAACGTTCCTGCCTTGTGGCAGCTTCAATGACTG
CAGGAAGGGGATCCGGCTGCTAACAAAGCCCGAAAGGAAGCTGAGTTGGCTGCTGCCACCGCTGAGCAAT
AACTAGCATAACCCCTTGGGGCCTCTAAACGGGTCTTGAGGGGTTTTTTGCTGAAAGGAGGAACTATATC
CGGATAACTACGTCAGGTGGCACTTTTCGGGGAAATGTGCGCGGAACCCCTATTTGTTTATTTTTCTAAA
TACATTCAAATATGTATCCGCTCATGAGACAATAACCCTGATAAATGCTTCAATAATATTGAAAAAGGAA
GAGTATGAGTATTCAACATTTCCGTGTCGCCCTTATTCCCTTTTTTGCGGCATTTTGCCTTCCTGTTTTT
GCTCACCCAGAAACGCTGGTGAAAGTAAAAGATGCTGAAGATCAGTTGGGTGCACGAGTGGGTTACATCG
AACTGGATCTCAACAGCGGTAAGATCCTTGAGAGTTTTCGCCCCGAAGAACGTTTCCCAATGATGAGCAC
TTTTAAAGTTCTGCTATGTGGCGCGGTATTATCCCGTGTTGACGCCGGGCAAGAGCAACTCGGTCGCCGC
ATACACTATTCTCAGAATGACTTGGTTGAGTACTCACCAGTCACAGAAAAGCATCTTACGGATGGCATGA
CAGTAAGAGAATTATGCAGTGCTGCCATAACCATGAGTGATAACACTGCGGCCAACTTACTTCTGACAAC
GATCGGAGGACCGAAGGAGCTAACCGCTTTTTTGCACAACATGGGGGATCATGTAACTCGCCTTGATCGT
TGGGAACCGGAGCTGAATGAAGCCATACCAAACGACGAGCGTGACACCACGATGCCTGTAGCAATGGCAA
CAACGTTGCGCAAACTATTAACTGGCGAACTACTTACTCTAGCTTCCCGGCAACAATTAATAGACTGGAT
GGAGGCGGATAAAGTTGCAGGACCACTTCTGCGCTCGGCCCTTCCGGCTGGCTGGTTTATTGCTGATAAA
TCTGGAGCCGGTGAGCGTGGGTCTCGCGGTATCATTGCAGCACTGGGGCCAGATGGTAAGCCCTCCCGTA
TCGTAGTTATCTACACGACGGGGAGTCAGGCAACTATGGATGAACGAAATAGACAGATCGCTGAGATAGG
TGCCTCACTGATTAAGCATTGGTAACTGTCAGACCAAGTTTACTCATATATACTTTAGATTGATT
[38 nt withheld, positions 5456-5493]
A
[37 nt withheld, positions 5495-5531]
ATTTTGTTAAAATTCGCGTTAAATTTTTGTTAAATCAGCTCATTTTTTAACCAATAGGCCGAAATCGGCA
AAATCCCTTATAAATCAAAAGAATAGCCCGAGATAGGGT
[37 nt withheld, positions 5641-5677]
AAAGAACGTGGACTCCAACGTCAAAGG
[141 nt withheld, positions 5705-5845]
G
[114 nt withheld, positions 5847-5960]
TAGGGCGCGTAAAAGGATCTAGGTGAAGATCCTTTTTGATAATCTCATGACCAAAATCCCTTAACGTGAG
TTTTCGTTCCACTGAGCGTCAGACCCCGTAGAAAAGATCAAAGGATCTTCTTGAGATCCTTTTTTTCTGC
GCGTAATCTGCTGCTTGCAAACAAAAAAACCACCGCTACCAGCGGTGGTTTGTTTGCCGGATCAAGAGCT
ACCAACTCTTTTTCCGAAGGTAACTGGCTTCAGCAGAGCGCAGATACCAAATACTGTCCTTCTAGTGTAG
CCGTAGTTAGGCCACCACTTCAAGAACTCTGTAGCACCGCCTACATACCTCGCTCTGCTAATCCTGTTAC
CAGTGGCTGCTGCCAGTGGCGATAAGTCGTGTCTTACCGGGTTGGACTCAAGACGATAGTTACCGGATAA
GGCGCAGCGGTCGGGCTGAACGGGGGGTTCGTGCACACAGCCCAGCTTGGAGCGAACGACCTACACCGAA
CTGAGATACCTACAGCGTGAGCTATGAGAAAGCGCCACGCTTCCCGAAGGGAGAAAGGCGGACAGGTATC
CGGTAAGCGGCAGGGTCGGAACAGGAGAGCGCACGAGGGAGCTTCCAGGGGGAAACGCCTGGTATCTTTA
TAGTCCTGTCGGGTTTCGCCACCTCTGACTTGAGCGTCGATTTTTGTGATGCTCGTCAGGGGGGCGGAGC
CTATGGAAAAACGCCAGCAACGCGGCCTTTTTACGGTTCCTGGCCTTTTGCTGGCCTTTTGCTCACATGT
TCTTTCCTGCGTTATCCCCTGATTCTGTGGATAACCGTATTACCGCCTTTGAGTGAGCTGATACCGCTCG
CCGCAGCCGAACGACCGAGCGCAGCGAGTCAGTGAGCGAGGAAGCTATGGTGCACTCTCAGTACAATCTG
CTCTGATGCCGCATAGTTAAGCCAGTATACACTCCGCTATCGCTACGTGACTGGGTCATGGCTGCGCCCC
GACACCCGCCAACACCCGCTGACGCGCCCTGACGGGCTTGTCTGCTCCCGGCATCCGCTTACAGACAAGC
TGTGACCGTCTCCGGGAGCTGCATGTGTCAGAGGTTTTCACCGTCATCACCGAAACGCGCGAGGCAGCTG
CGGTAAAGCTCATCAGCGTGGTCGTGCAGCGATTCACAGATGTCTGCCTGTTCATCCGCGTCCAGCTCGT
TGAGTTTCTCCAGAAGCGTTAATGTCTGGCTTCTGATAAAGCGGGCCATGTTAAGGGCGGTTTTTTCCTG
TTTGGTCACTGATGCCTCCGTGTAAGGGGGATTTCTGTTCATGGGGGTAATGATACCGATGAAACGAGAG
AGGATGCTCACGATACGGGTTACTGATGATGAACATGCCCGGTTACTGGAACGTTGTGAGGGTAAACAAC
TGGCGGTATGGATGCGGCGGGACCAGAGAAAAATCACTCAGGGTCAATGCCAGCCGAACGCCAGCAAGAC
GTAGCCCAGCGCGTCGGCCGCCATGCCGGCGATAATGGCCTGCTTCTCGCCGAAACGTTTGGTGGCGGGA
CCAGTGACGAAGGCTTGAGCGAGGGCGTGCAAGATTCCGAATACCGCAAGCGACAGGCCGATCATCGTCG
CGCTCCAGCGAAAGCGGTCCTCGCCGAAAATGACCCAGAGCGCTGCCGGCACCTGTCCTACGAGTTGCAT
GATAAAGAAGACAGTCATAAGTGCGGCGACGATAGTCATGCCCCGCGCCCACCGGAAGGAGCTGACTGGG
TTGAAGGCTCTCAAGGGCATCGGTCGAGATCCCGGTGCCTAATGAGTGAGCTAACTTACATTAATTGCGT
TGCGCTCACTGCCCGCTTTCCAGTCGGGAAACCTGTCGTGCCAGCTGCATTAATGAATCGGCCAACGCGC
GGGGAGAGGCGGTTTGCGTATTGGGCGCCAGGGTGGTTTTTCTTTTCACCAGTGAGACGGGCAACAGCTG
ATTGCCCTTCACCGCCTGGCCCTGAGAGAGTTGCAGCAAGCGGTCCACGCTGGTTTGCCCCAGCAGGCGA
AAATCCTGTTTGATGGTGGTTAACGGCGGGATATAACATGAGCTGTCTTCGGTATCGTCGTATCCCACTA
CCGAGATATCCGCACCAACGCGCAGCCCGGACTCGGTAATGGCGCGCATTGCGCCCAGCGCCATCTGATC
GTTGGCAACCAGCATCGCAGTGGGAACGATGCCCTCATTCAGCATTTGCATGGTTTGTTGAAAACCGGAC
ATGGCACTCCAGTCGCCTTCCCGTTCCGCTATCGGCTGAATTTGATTGCGAGTGAGATATTTATGCCAGC
CAGCCAGACGCAGACGCGCCGAGACAGAACTTAATGGGCCCGCTAACAGCGCGATTTGCTGGTGACCCAA
TGCGACCAGATGCTCCACGCCCAGTCGCGTACCGTCTTCATGGGAGAAAATAATACTGTTGATGGGTGTC
TGGTCAGAGACATCAAGAAATAACGCCGGAACATTAGTGCAGGCAGCTTCCACAGCAATGGCATCCTGGT
CATCCAGCGGATAGTTAATGATCAGCCCACTGACGCGTTGCGCGAGAAGATTGTGCACCGCCGCTTTACA
GGCTTCGACGCCGCTTCGTTCTACCATCGACACCACCACGCTGGCACCCAGTTGATCGGCGCGAGATTTA
ATCGCCGCGACAATTTGCGACGGCGCGTGCAGGGCCAGACTGGAGGTGGCAACGCCAATCAGCAACGACT
GTTTGCCCGCCAGTTGTTGTGCCACGCGGTTGGGAATGTAATTCAGCTCCGCCATCGCCGCTTCCACTTT
TTCCCGCGTTTTCGCAGAAACGTGGCTGGCCTGGTTCACCACGCGGGAAACGGTCTGATAAGAGACACCG
GCATACTCTGCGACATCGTATAACGTTACTGGTTTCAC
Features (pLannotate 1.2.2; 27 found; start..end, strand, type, name):
      1..78      -  promoter       lacI promoter: lacI
     86..179     -  CDS            TcR (fragment): tetracycline efflux protein; tet; confers resistance to tetracycline
    231..317     +  terminator     rrnB T1 terminator: Escherichia coli rrnB; transcription terminator T1 from the E. coli rrnB gene
    414..500     +  terminator     rrnB T1 terminator: Escherichia coli rrnB; transcription terminator T1 from the E. coli rrnB gene
    597..683     +  terminator     rrnB T1 terminator: Escherichia coli rrnB; transcription terminator T1 from the E. coli rrnB gene
    780..866     +  terminator     rrnB T1 terminator: Escherichia coli rrnB; transcription terminator T1 from the E. coli rrnB gene
    963..1049    +  terminator     rrnB T1 terminator: Escherichia coli rrnB; transcription terminator T1 from the E. coli rrnB gene
   1184..1202    +  promoter       T7 promoter: promoter for bacteriophage T7 RNA polymerase
   1203..1227    +  protein_bind   lac operator: The lac repressor binds to the lac operator to inhibit transcription in E. coli. This inhibition can be relieved by adding lactose or isopropyl-β-D-thiogalactopyranoside (IPTG). lac repressor encoded by lacI
   1246..1263    +  RBS            RBS (fragment): efficient ribosome binding site from bacteriophage T7 gene 10 (Olins and Rangwala, 1989)
   1271..2698    +  CDS            Tn5 transposase: transposase from the bacterial Tn5 transposon (Reznikoff, 1993)
   2714..3460    +  CDS            APEX2: soybean ascorbate peroxidase, engineered to serve as a monomeric tag for electron microscopy and live-cell proteomics (Lam et al., 2015) more active than the original APEX due to the A134P mutation
   3460..3484    +  CDS            3xFLAG (fragment): three tandem FLAG® epitope tags
   3485..4078    +  CDS            Mxe GyrA intein: modified GyrA intein (Southworth et al., 1999); Mycobacterium xenopi gyrA; N-terminal cleavage of this intein can be induced by thiols.
   4109..4264    +  CDS            CBD: chitin binding domain from chitinase A1 (Watanabe et al., 1994); Bacillus circulans chiA
   4286..4335    +  CDS            SET1 (fragment): solubility-enhancement tag derived from T7 phage gene 10B
   4343..4390    +  terminator     T7 terminator: transcription terminator for bacteriophage T7 RNA polymerase
   4450..4554    +  promoter       AmpR promoter: bla
   4555..5415    +  CDS            AmpR: β-lactamase; bla; confers resistance to ampicillin, carbenicillin, and related antibiotics
   5457..5970    -  rep_origin     M13 ori (sequence partly withheld): M13 bacteriophage origin of replication; arrow indicates direction of (+) strand synthesis
   6081..6669    +  rep_origin     ori: high-copy-number ColE1/pMB1/pBR322/pUC origin of replication
   6846..6936    -  misc_feature   bom (fragment): basis of mobility region from pBR322
   7038..7229    -  CDS            rop: Rop protein, which maintains plasmids at low copy number; rop
   7270..7380    +  CDS            mbeC (fragment): MBEC_ECOLX - Experimental evidence at protein level: Swiss-Prot protein existence level 1. Required for efficient mobilization of ColE1 plasmid and is thus essential to promote the specific transfer of the plasmid during conjugation. Probably functions by inducing DNA bending, helping the MbeA relaxase to melt the DNA around the nic site and cleave the phosphodiester bond. Binds specifically double-stranded DNA (dsDNA) containing the ColE1 oriT but does not recognize the inverted repeat (IR). From Escherichia coli.
   7415..7737    -  CDS            TcR (fragment): tetracycline efflux protein; tet; confers resistance to tetracycline
   7752..7773    -  protein_bind   CAP binding site: CAP binding activates transcription in the presence of cAMP. E. coli catabolite activator protein
   7786..8868    -  CDS            lacI: lac repressor; lacI; The lac repressor binds to the lac operator to inhibit transcription in E. coli. This inhibition can be relieved by adding lactose or isopropyl-β-D-thiogalactopyranoside (IPTG).
