[The description below was written by a language model from this plasmid's Addgene catalogue record and pLannotate feature annotations shown in this document.]
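Description:
pTXB1-TP2 is an 8,868 bp bacterial expression plasmid built on the pTXB1 intein-fusion backbone, designed to produce a recombinant Tn5 transposase–APEX2 peroxidase fusion protein in E. coli. It replicates from a ColE1/pMB1-type origin and is selected through an ampicillin resistance (β-lactamase) gene. The catalogue lists it as high copy, although the annotation also shows a rop gene, a bom fragment and remnants of pBR322-derived tetracycline resistance sequence. An M13 phage origin is present as well. The two annotated sequence records, one from the depositor and one from repository sequencing, are the same length and carry the same features in the same order, differing only in where numbering begins.

Expression is driven by a T7 promoter followed by a lac operator and a T7 gene 10 ribosome binding site. A plasmid-borne lacI gene supplies the repressor, so transcription is IPTG-inducible in a host that provides T7 RNA polymerase. Five tandem rrnB T1 terminators sit upstream of the promoter, presumably to block read-through transcription and limit leaky expression, and a T7 terminator closes the cassette. The open reading frame encodes Tn5 transposase joined through a short, rigid PAPAP linker to APEX2, the engineered soybean ascorbate peroxidase used for proximity labelling. This is followed by a FLAG epitope, the Mxe GyrA intein and a chitin-binding domain. This arrangement allows the fusion to be captured on chitin resin and released by thiol-induced intein cleavage, leaving the FLAG-tagged Tn5-APEX2 protein free of the affinity module. The associated work concerns dual DNA and protein tagging of open chromatin, which is consistent with pairing transposase-mediated DNA tagging with peroxidase-based labelling of nearby proteins. The insert was derived from earlier pTXB1-Tn5 and APEX2 plasmids.
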