Addgene plasmid #160085: pTXB1-TP2
Purpose: Bacterial expression of Tn5-APEX2 fusion protein with linker PAPAP
Depositing lab: Pier Pandolfi. Depositing organization: Beth Israel Deaconess Medical Center. Publication: Dual DNA and protein tagging of open chromatin unveils dynamics of epigenomic landscapes in leukemia. Lee JD, Paulo JA, Posey RR, Mugoni V, Kong NR, Cheloni G, Lee YR, Slack FJ, Tenen DG, Clohessy JG, Gygi SP, Pandolfi PP. Nat Methods. 2021 Mar;18(3):293-302. doi: 10.1038/s41592-021-01077-8. Epub 2021 Mar 1. PubMed 33649590.
Backbone
  Vector backbone: pTXB1
  Backbone manufacturer: New England Biolabs
  Backbone size w/o insert (bp): 6706
  Total vector size (bp): 8868
  Modifications to backbone: None
  Vector type: Bacterial Expression
Growth in bacteria
  Bacterial resistance: Ampicillin, 100 μg/mL
  Growth temperature: 37°C
  Growth strain: DH5alpha
  Growth instructions: Growth at 37°C before IPTG induction. After IPTG addition, grow at 30°C. The Rosetta2 E. coli strain is used for protein expression.
  Copy number: High Copy
Gene/Insert
  Gene/Insert name: Tn5 transposase/APEX2 peroxidase fusion protein
  Species: Synthetic
  Insert size (bp): 2190
  Tag / fusion protein: FLAG (C terminal on insert); Mxe intein - Chitin-binding domain (C terminal on insert)
  Cloning method: Unknown
  Sequencing primers: 5′ T7 promoter primer; 3′ GATTGCCATGCCGGTCAAGG
Resource information
  A portion of this plasmid was derived from a plasmid made by: pTXB1-Tn5 (Addgene #60240) and pTRC-APEX2 (Addgene #72558)
Terms and licenses: Academic/Nonprofit Terms; Industry Terms: Not Available to Industry
How to cite: pTXB1-TP2 was a gift from Pier Pandolfi (Addgene plasmid # 160085 ; http://n2t.net/addgene:160085 ; RRID:Addgene_160085)
